>Addgene plasmid #242874 | pCMV2 Bxb1-c22 | addgene full sequence | sequence record 486641 | Addgene NGS Result
GG
[124 nt withheld, positions 3-126]
C
[91 nt withheld, positions 128-218]
A
[49 nt withheld, positions 220-268]
CCTTTGACGTTGGAGTCCACGTTCTT
[37 nt withheld, positions 295-331]
ACCCTATCTCGGTCTATTCTTTTGATTTATAAGGGATTTTGCCGATTTCGGCCTATTGGTTAAAAAATGA
GCTGATTTAACAAAAATTTAACGCGAATTTTAACAAAATATTAACGCTTACAATTTAGGTGGCACTTTTC
GGGGAAATGTGCGCGGAACCCCTATTTGTTTATTTTTCTAAATACATTCAAATATGTATCCGCTCATGCC
AGGTCTTGGACTGGTGAGAACGGCTTGCTCGGCAGCTTCGATGTGTGCTGGAGGGAGAATAAAGGTCTAA
GATGTGCGATAGAGGGAAGTCGCATTGAATTATGTGCTGTGTAGGGATCGCTGGTATCAAATATGTGTGC
CCACCCCTGGCATGAGACAATAACCCTGATAAATGCTTCAATAATATTGAAAAAGGAAGAGTATGAGTAT
TCAACATTTCCGTGTCGCCCTTATTCCCTTTTTTGCGGCATTTTGCCTTCCTGTTTTTGCTCACCCAGAA
ACGCTGGTGAAAGTAAAAGATGCTGAAGATCAGTTGGGTGCACGAGTGGGTTACATCGAACTGGATCTCA
ACAGCGGTAAGATCCTTGAGAGTTTTCGCCCCGAAGAACGTTTTCCAATGATGAGCACTTTTAAAGTTCT
GCTATGTGGCGCGGTATTATCCCGTATTGACGCCGGGCAAGAGCAACTCGGTCGCCGCATACACTATTCT
CAGAATGACTTGGTTGAGTACTCACCAGTCACAGAAAAGCATCTTACGGATGGCATGACAGTAAGAGAAT
TATGCAGTGCTGCCATAACCATGAGTGATAACACTGCGGCCAACTTACTTCTGACAACGATCGGAGGACC
GAAGGAGCTAACCGCTTTTTTGCACAACATGGGGGATCATGTAACTCGCCTTGATCGTTGGGAACCGGAG
CTGAATGAAGCCATACCAAACGACGAGCGTGACACCACGATGCCTGTAGCAATGGCAACAACGTTGCGCA
AACTATTAACTGGCGAACTACTTACTCTAGCTTCCCGGCAACAATTAATAGACTGGATGGAGGCGGATAA
AGTTGCAGGACCACTTCTGCGCTCGGCCCTTCCGGCTGGCTGGTTTATTGCTGATAAATCTGGAGCCGGT
GAGCGTGGGTCTCGCGGTATCATTGCAGCACTGGGGCCAGATGGTAAGCCCTCCCGTATCGTAGTTATCT
ACACGACGGGGAGTCAGGCAACTATGGATGAACGAAATAGACAGATCGCTGAGATAGGTGCCTCACTGAT
TAAGCATTGGTAACTGTCAGACCAAGTTTACTCATATATACTTTAGATTGATTTAAAACTTCATTTTTAA
TTTAAAAGGATCTAGGTGAAGATCCTTTTTGATAATCTCATGCCATAACTTCGTATAATGTATGCTATAC
GAAGTTATGGCATGACCAAAATCCCTTAACGTGAGTTTTCGTTCCACTGAGCGTCAGACCCCGTAGAAAA
GATCAAAGGATCTTCTTGAGATCCTTTTTTTCTGCGCGTAATCTGCTGCTTGCAAACAAAAAAACCACCG
CTACCAGCGGTGGTTTGTTTGCCGGATCAAGAGCTACCAACTCTTTTTCCGAAGGTAACTGGCTTCAGCA
GAGCGCAGATACCAAATACTGTTCTTCTAGTGTAGCCGTAGTTAGGCCACCACTTCAAGAACTCTGTAGC
ACCGCCTACATACCTCGCTCTGCTAATCCTGTTACCAGTGGCTGCTGCCAGTGGCGATAAGTCGTGTCTT
ACCGGGTTGGACTCAAGACGATAGTTACCGGATAAGGCGCAGCGGTCGGGCTGAACGGGGGGTTCGTGCA
CACAGCCCAGCTTGGAGCGAACGACCTACACCGAACTGAGATACCTACAGCGTGAGCTATGAGAAAGCGC
CACGCTTCCCGAAGGGAGAAAGGCGGACAGGTATCCGGTAAGCGGCAGGGTCGGAACAGGAGAGCGCACG
AGGGAGCTTCCAGGGGGAAACGCCTGGTATCTTTATAGTCCTGTCGGGTTTCGCCACCTCTGACTTGAGC
GTCGATTTTTGTGATGCTCGTCAGGGGGGCGGAGCCTATGGAAAAACGCCAGCAACGCGGCCTTTTTACG
GTTCCTGGCCTTTTGCTGGCCTTTTGCTCACATGTTCTTTCCTGCGTTATCCCCTGATTCTGTGGATAAC
CGTATTACCGCCTTTGAGTGAGCTGATACCGCTCGCCGCAGCCGAACGACCGAGCGCAGCGAGTCAGTGA
GCGAGGAAGCGGAAGAGCGCCCAATACGCAAACCGCCTCTCCCCGCGCGTTGGCCGATTCATTAATGCAG
AGCTTGCAATTCGCGCTTTTTCAATATTATTGAAGCATTTATCAGGGTTATTGTCTCATGAGCGGATACA
TATTTGAATGTATTTAGAAAAATAAACAAATAGGGGTTCCGCGCACATTTCCCCGAAAAGTGCCACCTGA
CGTCTAAGAAACCATTATTATCATGACATTAACCTATAAAAATAGGCGTATCACGAGGCCCTTTCACTCA
TTAGGCACCCCAGGCTTTACACTTTATGCTTCCGGCTCGTATAATGTGTGGAATTGTGAGCGGATAACAA
TTTCACACAGGAAACAGCATCGTGCAGGTCGTTACATAACTTACGGTAAATGGCCCGCCTGGCTGACCGC
CCAACGACCCCCGCCCATTGACGTCAATAATGACGTATGTTCCCATAGTAACGCCAATAGGGACTTTCCA
TTGACGTCAATGGGTGGAGTATTTACGGTAAACTGCCCACTTGGCAGTACATCAAGTGTATCATATGCCA
AGTACGCCCCCTATTGACGTCAATGACGGTAAATGGCCCGCCTGGCATTATGCCCAGTACATGACCTTAT
GGGACTTTCCTACTTGGCAGTACATCTACGTATTAGTCATCGCTATTACCATGGTGATGCGGTTTTGGCA
GTACATCAATGGGCGTGGATAGCGGTTTGACTCACGGGGATTTCCAAGTCTCCACCCCATTGACGTCAAT
GGGAGTTTGTTTTGGCACCAAAATCAACGGGACTTTCCAAAATGTCGTAACAACTCCGCCCCATTGACGC
AAATGGGCGGTAGGCGTGTACGGTGGGAGGTCTATATAAGCAGAGCTCGTTTAGTGAACCGTCAGATCGC
CTGGAGACGCCATCCACGCTGTTTTGACCTCCATAGAAGACACCGGGACCGATCCAGCCTCCGGACTCTA
GCCTAGGCTTTTGCAAAAAGCTATTTAGGTGACACTATAGAAGGTACGCCTGCAGGTACCGGTCCGGAAT
TCCCGGGTCGACGAGCTCACTAGTGCCGCCACCATGCGAGCCCTCGTAGTCATACGCCTTTCTCGCGTAA
CCGATGCGACGACTAGTCCCGAGAGACAATTGGAGTCTTGTCAACAATTGTGTGCGCAGCGAGGCTGGGA
CGTCGTAGGAGTCGCAGAGGACCTTGATGTCTCAGGAGCCGTTGATCCTTTTGACAGGAAAAGGCGACCA
AATCTTGCGAGATGGCTTGCTTTTGAGGAGCAGCCATTTGATGTTATAGTAGCATATAGGGTCGACAGAT
TGACGCGGTCTCTACGACATCTCCAGCAGCTGGTCCATTGGGCCGAAGACCACAAGAAACTGGTTGTGAG
CGCAACGGAGGCACACTTTGATACAACTACTCCTTTCGCGGCTGTTGTGATCGCGCTCATGGGTACCGTG
GCTCAAATGGAGCTTGAGGCAATCAAAGAACGGAATCGATCAGCTGCCCATTTTAATATAAGAGCTGGTA
AATATCGCGGCTCTCTGCCTCCCTGGGGGTATCTTCCGACAAGAGTAGACGGCGAATGGCGCCTCGTTCC
GGACCCGGTACAACGGGAGAGGATACTGGAAGTATATCACCGAGTGGTAGACAATCACGAGCCGCTTCAC
TTGGTCGCGCACGATTTGAATAGACGGGGCGTACTTTCTCCTAAAGATTATTTCGCGCAACTGCAAGGGC
GCGAACCGCAAGGTAGAGAGTGGAGTGCAACAGCCCTCAAGAGATCAATGATCTCAGAGGCTATGCTGGG
GTACGCGACGCTCAATGGCAAAACAGTGCGAGACGATGATGGTGCCCCCCTCGTTAGAGCCGAACCTATC
CTGACTCGGGAACAACTCGAGGCCTTGCGGGCCGAGCTGGTGAAAACTTCACGCGCCAAACCAGCTGTTT
CAACACCCTCACTTCTTCTGCGAGTTCTGTTCTGTGCAGTCTGCGGAGAGCCGGCGTATAAATTTGCAGG
TGGTGGGAGAAAGCATCCGAGGTATCGATGCCGAAGCATGGGGTTTCCCAAACATTGCGGCAATGGCACC
GTCGCTATGGCCGAGTGGGATGCATTTTGTGAGGAACAGGTATTGGACCTTTTGGGGGACGCAGAGAGGT
TGGAGAAGGTTTGGGTCCCAGGATCCGATTCTGCGGTGGAGCTTGCCGAAGTCAACGCTGAGCTCGTGGA
CCTCACGTCCCTCATTGGTAGCCCAGCGTACCGCGCGGGTTCCCCTCAGAGAGAGGCGCTTGATGCCCGC
ATCGCCGCTCTTGCGGCCAGACAAGAGGAGCTTGAGGGACTGGAGGCGAGGCCAAGCGGTTGGGAGTGGA
GGGGAACGGGCCAGCGATTCGGCGATTGGTGGCGAGAGCAGGACACAGCTGCGAAGAACACTTGGCTTAG
ATCCATGAATGTTCGGTTGACCTTTGATGTGAGGGGCGGTCTGACGCGAACGATCGACTTCGGCGACCTT
CAAGAGTACGAACAGCATCTTAGGCTGGGGTCAGTAGTCGAGCGCTTGCACACCGGGATGTCGTAGCGAG
ACACCCGGATCCCTCGAGGGGCCCAAGCTTACGCGTGCATGCGACGTCATAGCTCTCTCCCTATAGTGAG
TCGTATTATAAGCTAGCTTGGGATCTTTGTGAAGGAACCTTACTTCTGTGGTGTGACATAATTGGACAAA
CTACCTACAGAGATTTAAAGCTCTAAGGTAAATATAAAATTTTTAAGTGTATAATGTGTTAAACTAGCTG
CATATGCTTGCTGCTTGAGAGTTTTGCTTACTGAGTATGATTTATGAAAATATTATACACAGGAGCTAGT
GATTCTAATTGTTTGTGTATTTTAGATTCACAGTCCCAAGGCTCATTTCAGGCCCCTCAGTCCTCACAGT
CTGTTCATGATCATAATCAGCCATACCACATTTGTAGAGGTTTTACTTGCTTTAAAAAACCTCCCACACC
TCCCCCTGAACCTGAAACATAAAATGAATGCAATTGTTGTTGTTAACTTGTTTATTGCAGCTTATAATGG
TTACAAATAAAGCAATAGCATCACAAATTTCACAAATAAAGCATTTTTTTCACTGCATTCTAGTTGTGGT
TTGTCCAAACTCATCAATGTATCTTATCATGTCTGGATCGATCCTGCATTAATGAATCGGCCAACGCGCG
GGGAGAGGCGGTTTGCGTATTGGCTGGCGTAATAGCGAAGAGGCCCGCACCGATCGCCCTTCCCAACAGT
TGCGCAGCCTGAATGGCGAATG
Features (pLannotate 1.2.2; 22 found; start..end, strand, type, name):
      3..457     +  rep_origin     f1 ori (sequence partly withheld): f1 bacteriophage origin of replication; arrow indicates direction of (+) strand synthesis
    483..539     +  promoter       AmpR promoter (fragment): bla
    692..743     +  promoter       AmpR promoter (fragment): bla
    744..1604    +  CDS            AmpR: β-lactamase; bla; confers resistance to ampicillin, carbenicillin, and related antibiotics
   1706..1739    -  protein_bind   loxP: Cre-mediated recombination occurs in the 8-bp core sequence (GCATACAT). Cre recombinase
   1817..2405    +  rep_origin     ori: high-copy-number ColE1/pMB1/pBR322/pUC origin of replication
   2588..2641    +  CDS            lacI (fragment): lac repressor; lacI; The lac repressor binds to the lac operator to inhibit transcription in E. coli. This inhibition can be relieved by adding lactose or isopropyl-β-D-thiogalactopyranoside (IPTG).
   2657..2754    -  promoter       AmpR promoter: bla
   2867..2897    +  promoter       lac UV5 promoter: E. coli lac promoter with an "up" mutation
   2905..2921    +  protein_bind   lac operator: The lac repressor binds to the lac operator to inhibit transcription in E. coli. This inhibition can be relieved by adding lactose or isopropyl-β-D-thiogalactopyranoside (IPTG). lac repressor encoded by lacI
   2951..3254    +  enhancer       CMV enhancer: human cytomegalovirus immediate early enhancer
   3255..3458    +  promoter       CMV promoter: human cytomegalovirus (CMV) immediate early promoter
   3552..3568    +  promoter       SV40 promoter (fragment): SV40 early promoter
   3574..3592    +  promoter       SP6 promoter: promoter for bacteriophage SP6 RNA polymerase
   4776..4792    -  CDS            Csy4 (fragment): CRISPR-associated endoribonuclease responsible for pre-crRNA processing in Pseudomonas aeruginosa (Haurwitz et al., 2010)
   5221..5239    -  promoter       T7 promoter: promoter for bacteriophage T7 RNA polymerase
   5253..5367    +  intron         large T intron (fragment): SV40 (simian virus 40) large T antigen intron
   5441..5466    +  intron         small t intron (fragment): SV40 (simian virus 40) small t antigen intron
   5466..5603    +  CDS            large T antigen (fragment): large T antigen from SV40 (simian virus 40)
   5626..5760    +  polyA_signal   SV40 poly(A) signal: SV40 polyadenylation signal
   5765..5814    -  CDS            lacI (fragment): lac repressor; lacI; The lac repressor binds to the lac operator to inhibit transcription in E. coli. This inhibition can be relieved by adding lactose or isopropyl-β-D-thiogalactopyranoside (IPTG).
   5814..5881    +  CDS            lacZα (fragment): LacZα fragment of β-galactosidase; lacZ fragment
