[The description below was written by a language model from this plasmid's Addgene catalogue record and pLannotate feature annotations shown in this document.]
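Description:
pCMV2 Bxb1-c22 is a 5,883-nt mammalian expression plasmid built on a pCMV backbone that produces a hyperactive variant of the Bxb1 serine integrase carrying three substitutions (I87L, A369P, E434G). It is propagated in E. coli as a high-copy plasmid through a ColE1/pUC-type origin and selected with ampicillin via the β-lactamase gene. An f1 phage origin is also present, a common backbone element that permits single-stranded DNA production.

The expression cassette consists of the human cytomegalovirus immediate early enhancer and promoter, followed by an SP6 promoter, an unannotated stretch of about 1.6 kb, a reverse-oriented T7 promoter, SV40 small t/large T intron fragments and the SV40 polyadenylation signal. The automated feature table does not label the integrase coding sequence itself. The unannotated region between the SP6 and T7 sites is where the insert would be expected to lie, and the very short "Csy4" hit inside it is probably a spurious match. The catalogue lists the insert species as human, although Bxb1 integrase derives from a mycobacteriophage; this may reflect codon usage or the intended host, but the record does not say. Other annotations, including a single loxP site, a lac UV5 promoter with operator, extra AmpR promoter fragments, and lacI and lacZα fragments, appear to be backbone remnants with no stated function.

According to the record, the mutant arose from directed evolution of integrases for site-specific transgene insertion. The plasmid would typically be transfected into mammalian cells to supply the integrase transiently, catalysing recombination between attP and attB sites on a donor and a target. No such attachment sites are annotated on this plasmid.
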