Addgene plasmid #242874: pCMV2 Bxb1-c22
Purpose: Mammalian expression of hyperactive Bxb1 Integrase mutant (I87L, A369P, E434G)
Depositing lab: Jesse Owens. Depositing organization: University of Hawaii. Publication: Directed evolution of hyperactive integrases for site specific insertion of transgenes. Hew BE, Gupta S, Sato R, Waller DF, Stoytchev I, Short JE, Sharek L, Tran CT, Badran AH, Owens JB. Nucleic Acids Res. 2024 Jul 2:gkae534. doi: 10.1093/nar/gkae534. PubMed 38953167.
Backbone
  Vector backbone: pCMV
  Vector type: Mammalian Expression
Growth in bacteria
  Bacterial resistance: Ampicillin, 100 μg/mL
  Growth temperature: 37°C
  Growth strain: DH5alpha
  Copy number: High Copy
Gene/Insert
  Gene/Insert name: Bxb1 Integrase
  Species: H. sapiens (human)
  Mutation: I87L, A369P, E434G
  Promoter: CMV
  Cloning method: Gibson Cloning
Terms and licenses: Academic/Nonprofit Terms; Industry Terms: Not Available to Industry
Depositor comments: please email each time it is ordered.
How to cite: pCMV2 Bxb1-c22 was a gift from Jesse Owens (Addgene plasmid # 242874 ; http://n2t.net/addgene:242874 ; RRID:Addgene_242874)
